>Addgene plasmid #78543 | pDECKO-mCherry MALAT1_Exon.4 | depositor full sequence | sequence record 152240 | pDECKO-mCherry MALAT1_Exon.4 sequence 9430 bps
CCCGGGTGCAAAGATGGATAAAGTTTTAAACAGAGAGGAATCTTTGCAGCTAATGGACCTTCTAGGTCTT
GAAAGGAGTGGGAATTGGCTCCGGTGCCCGTCAGTGGGCAGAGCGCACATCGCCCACAGTCCCCGAGAAG
TTGGGGGGAGGGGTCGGCAATTGATCCGGTGCCTAGAGAAGGTGGCGCGGGGTAAACTGGGAAAGTGATG
TCGTGTACTGGCTCCGCCTTTTTCCCGAGGGTGGGGGAGAACCGTATATAAGTGCAGTAGTCGCCGTGAA
CGTTCTTTTTCGCAACGGGTTTGCCGCCAGAACACAGGTAAGTGCCGTGTGTGGTTCCCGCGGGCCTGGC
CTCTTTACGGGTTATGGCCCTTGCGTGCCTTGAATTACTTCCACTGGCTGCAGTACGTGATTCTTGATCC
CGAGCTTCGGGTTGGAAGTGGGTGGGAGAGTTCGAGGCCTTGCGCTTAAGGAGCCCCTTCGCCTCGTGCT
TGAGTTGAGGCCTGGCCTGGGCGCTGGGGCCGCCGCGTGCGAATCTGGTGGCACCTTCGCGCCTGTCTCG
CTGCTTTCGATAAGTCTCTAGCCATTTAAAATTTTTGATGACCTGCTGCGACGCTTTTTTTCTGGCAAGA
TAGTCTTGTAAATGCGGGCCAAGATCTGCACACTGGTATTTCGGTTTTTGGGGCCGCGGGCGGCGACGGG
GCCCGTGCGTCCCAGCGCACATGTTCGGCGAGGCGGGGCCTGCGAGCGCGGCCACCGAGAATCGGACGGG
GGTAGTCTCAAGCTGGCCGGCCTGCTCTGGTGCCTGGCCTCGCGCCGCCGTGTATCGCCCCGCCCTGGGC
GGCAAGGCTGGCCCGGTCGGCACCAGTTGCGTGAGCGGAAAGATGGCCGCTTCCCGGCCCTGCTGCAGGG
AGCTCAAAATGGAGGACGCGGCGCTCGGGAGAGCGGGCGGGTGAGTCACCCACACAAAGGAAAAGGGCCT
TTCCGTCCTCAGCCGTCGCTTCATGTGACTCCACGGAGTACCGGGCGCCGTCCAGGCACCTCGATTAGTT
CTCGAGCTTTTGGAGTACGTCGTCTTTAGGTTGGGGGGAGGGGTTTTATGCGATGGAGTTTCCCCACACT
GAGTGGGTGGAGACTGAAGTTAGGCCAGCTTGGCACTTGATGTAATTCTCCTTGGAATTTGCCCTTTTTG
AGTTTGGATCTTGGTTCATTCTCAAGCCTCAGACAGTGGTTCAAAGTTTTTTTCTTCCATTTCAGGTGTC
GTGACGTACGGCCACCATGACCGAGTACAAGCCCACGGTGCGCCTCGCCACCCGCGACGACGTCCCCAGG
GCCGTACGCACCCTCGCCGCCGCGTTCGCCGACTACCCCGCCACGCGCCACACCGTCGATCCGGACCGCC
ACATCGAGCGGGTCACCGAGCTGCAAGAACTCTTCCTCACGCGCGTCGGGCTCGACATCGGCAAGGTGTG
GGTCGCGGACGACGGCGCCGCCGTGGCGGTCTGGACCACGCCGGAGAGCGTCGAAGCGGGGGCGGTGTTC
GCCGAGATCGGCCCGCGCATGGCCGAGTTGAGCGGTTCCCGGCTGGCCGCGCAGCAACAGATGGAAGGCC
TCCTGGCGCCGCACCGGCCCAAGGAGCCCGCGTGGTTCCTGGCCACCGTCGGAGTCTCGCCCGACCACCA
GGGCAAGGGTCTGGGCAGCGCCGTCGTGCTCCCCGGAGTGGAGGCGGCCGAGCGCGCCGGGGTGCCCGCC
TTCCTGGAGACCTCCGCGCCCCGCAACCTCCCCTTCTACGAGCGGCTCGGCTTCACCGTCACCGCCGACG
TCGAGGTGCCCGAAGGACCGCGCACCTGGTGCATGACCCGCAAGCCCGGTGCCGGATCGGGAGAGGGCAG
AGGAAGTCTGCTAACATGCGGTGACGTCGAGGAGAATCCTGGCCCACCGGTCGCCACCATGGTGAGCAAG
GGCGAGGAGGATAACATGGCCATCATCAAGGAGTTCATGCGCTTCAAGGTGCACATGGAGGGCTCCGTGA
ACGGCCACGAGTTCGAGATCGAGGGCGAGGGCGAGGGCCGCCCCTACGAGGGCACCCAGACCGCCAAGCT
GAAGGTGACCAAGGGTGGCCCCCTGCCCTTCGCCTGGGACATCCTGTCCCCTCAGTTCATGTACGGCTCC
AAGGCCTACGTGAAGCACCCCGCCGACATCCCCGACTACTTGAAGCTGTCCTTCCCCGAGGGCTTCAAGT
GGGAGCGCGTGATGAACTTCGAGGACGGCGGCGTGGTGACCGTGACCCAGGACTCCTCCCTGCAGGACGG
CGAGTTCATCTACAAGGTGAAGCTGCGCGGCACCAACTTCCCCTCCGACGGCCCCGTAATGCAGAAGAAG
ACCATGGGCTGGGAGGCCTCCTCCGAGCGGATGTACCCCGAGGACGGCGCCCTGAAGGGCGAGATCAAGC
AGAGGCTGAAGCTGAAGGACGGCGGCCACTACGACGCTGAGGTCAAGACCACCTACAAGGCCAAGAAGCC
CGTGCAGCTGCCCGGCGCCTACAACGTCAACATCAAGTTGGACATCACCTCCCACAACGAGGACTACACC
ATCGTGGAACAGTACGAACGCGCCGAGGGCCGCCACTCCACCGGCGGCATGGACGAGCTGTACAAGTAAA
CGCGTTAAGTCGACAATCAACCTCTGGATTACAAAATTTGTGAAAGATTGACTGGTATTCTTAACTATGT
TGCTCCTTTTACGCTATGTGGATACGCTGCTTTAATGCCTTTGTATCATGCTATTGCTTCCCGTATGGCT
TTCATTTTCTCCTCCTTGTATAAATCCTGGTTGCTGTCTCTTTATGAGGAGTTGTGGCCCGTTGTCAGGC
AACGTGGCGTGGTGTGCACTGTGTTTGCTGACGCAACCCCCACTGGTTGGGGCATTGCCACCACCTGTCA
GCTCCTTTCCGGGACTTTCGCTTTCCCCCTCCCTATTGCCACGGCGGAACTCATCGCCGCCTGCCTTGCC
CGCTGCTGGACAGGGGCTCGGCTGTTGGGCACTGACAATTCCGTGGTGTTGTCGGGGAAATCATCGTCCT
TTCCTTGGCTGCTCGCCTGTGTTGCCACCTGGATTCTGCGCGGGACGTCCTTCTGCTACGTCCCTTCGGC
CCTCAATCCAGCGGACCTTCCTTCCCGCGGCCTGCTGCCGGCTCTGCGGCCTCTTCCGCGTCTTCGCCTT
CGCCCTCAGACGAGTCGGATCTCCCTTTGGGCCGCCTCCCCGCGTCGACTTTAAGACCAATGACTTACAA
GGCAGCTGTAGATCTTAGCCACTTTTTAAAAGAAAAGGGGGGACTGGAAGGGCTAATTCACTCCCAACGA
AGACAAGATCTGCTTTTTGCTTGTACTGGGTCTCTCTGGTTAGACCAGATCTGAGCCTGGGAGCTCTCTG
GCTAACTAGGGAACCCACTGCTTAAGCCTCAATAAAGCTTGCCTTGAGTGCTTCAAGTAGTGTGTGCCCG
TCTGTTGTGTGACTCTGGTAACTAGAGATCCCTCAGACCCTTTTAGTCAGTGTGGAAAATCTCTAGCAGT
ACGTATAGTAGTTCATGTCATCTTATTATTCAGTATTTATAACTTGCAAAGAAATGAATATCAGAGAGTG
AGAGGAACTTGTTTATTGCAGCTTATAATGGTTACAAATAAAGCAATAGCATCACAAATTTCACAAATAA
AGCATTTTTTTCACTGCATTCTAGTTGTGGTTTGTCCAAACTCATCAATGTATCTTATCATGTCTGGCTC
TAGCTATCCCGCCCCTAACTCCGCCCATCCCGCCCCTAACTCCGCCCAGTTCCGCCCATTCTCCGCCCCA
TGGCTGACTAATTTTTTTTATTTATGCAGAGGCCGAGGCCGCCTCGGCCTCTGAGCTATTCCAGAAGTAG
TGAGGAGGCTTTTTTGGAGGCCTAGGGACGTACCCAATTCGCCCTATAGTGAGTCGTATTACGCGCGCTC
ACTGGCCGTCGTTTTACAACGTCGTGACTGGGAAAACCCTGGCGTTACCCAACTTAATCGCCTTGCAGCA
CATCCCCCTTTCGCCAGCTGGCGTAATAGCGAAGAGGCCCGCACCGATCGCCCTTCCCAACAGTTGCGCA
GCCTGAATGGCGAATGGG
[124 nt withheld, positions 4149-4272]
C
[91 nt withheld, positions 4274-4364]
A
[49 nt withheld, positions 4366-4414]
CCTTTGACGTTGGAGTCCACGTTCTTT
[37 nt withheld, positions 4442-4478]
ACCCTATCTCGGTCTATTCTTTTGATTTATAAGGGATTTTGCCGATTTCGGCCTATTGGTTAAAAAATGA
GCTGATTTAACAAAAATTTAACGCGAATTTTAACAAAATATTAACGCTTACAATTTAGGTGGCACTTTTC
GGGGAAATGTGCGCGGAACCCCTATTTGTTTATTTTTCTAAATACATTCAAATATGTATCCGCTCATGAG
ACAATAACCCTGATAAATGCTTCAATAATATTGAAAAAGGAAGAGTATGAGTATTCAACATTTCCGTGTC
GCCCTTATTCCCTTTTTTGCGGCATTTTGCCTTCCTGTTTTTGCTCACCCAGAAACGCTGGTGAAAGTAA
AAGATGCTGAAGATCAGTTGGGTGCACGAGTGGGTTACATCGAACTGGATCTCAACAGCGGTAAGATCCT
TGAGAGTTTTCGCCCCGAAGAACGTTTTCCAATGATGAGCACTTTTAAAGTTCTGCTATGTGGCGCGGTA
TTATCCCGTATTGACGCCGGGCAAGAGCAACTCGGTCGCCGCATACACTATTCTCAGAATGACTTGGTTG
AGTACTCACCAGTCACAGAAAAGCATCTTACGGATGGCATGACAGTAAGAGAATTATGCAGTGCTGCCAT
AACCATGAGTGATAACACTGCGGCCAACTTACTTCTGACAACGATCGGAGGACCGAAGGAGCTAACCGCT
TTTTTGCACAACATGGGGGATCATGTAACTCGCCTTGATCGTTGGGAACCGGAGCTGAATGAAGCCATAC
CAAACGACGAGCGTGACACCACGATGCCTGTAGCAATGGCAACAACGTTGCGCAAACTATTAACTGGCGA
ACTACTTACTCTAGCTTCCCGGCAACAATTAATAGACTGGATGGAGGCGGATAAAGTTGCAGGACCACTT
CTGCGCTCGGCCCTTCCGGCTGGCTGGTTTATTGCTGATAAATCTGGAGCCGGTGAGCGTGGGTCTCGCG
GTATCATTGCAGCACTGGGGCCAGATGGTAAGCCCTCCCGTATCGTAGTTATCTACACGACGGGGAGTCA
GGCAACTATGGATGAACGAAATAGACAGATCGCTGAGATAGGTGCCTCACTGATTAAGCATTGGTAACTG
TCAGACCAAGTTTACTCATATATACTTTAGATTGATTTAAAACTTCATTTTTAATTTAAAAGGATCTAGG
TGAAGATCCTTTTTGATAATCTCATGACCAAAATCCCTTAACGTGAGTTTTCGTTCCACTGAGCGTCAGA
CCCCGTAGAAAAGATCAAAGGATCTTCTTGAGATCCTTTTTTTCTGCGCGTAATCTGCTGCTTGCAAACA
AAAAAACCACCGCTACCAGCGGTGGTTTGTTTGCCGGATCAAGAGCTACCAACTCTTTTTCCGAAGGTAA
CTGGCTTCAGCAGAGCGCAGATACCAAATACTGTTCTTCTAGTGTAGCCGTAGTTAGGCCACCACTTCAA
GAACTCTGTAGCACCGCCTACATACCTCGCTCTGCTAATCCTGTTACCAGTGGCTGCTGCCAGTGGCGAT
AAGTCGTGTCTTACCGGGTTGGACTCAAGACGATAGTTACCGGATAAGGCGCAGCGGTCGGGCTGAACGG
GGGGTTCGTGCACACAGCCCAGCTTGGAGCGAACGACCTACACCGAACTGAGATACCTACAGCGTGAGCT
ATGAGAAAGCGCCACGCTTCCCGAAGGGAGAAAGGCGGACAGGTATCCGGTAAGCGGCAGGGTCGGAACA
GGAGAGCGCACGAGGGAGCTTCCAGGGGGAAACGCCTGGTATCTTTATAGTCCTGTCGGGTTTCGCCACC
TCTGACTTGAGCGTCGATTTTTGTGATGCTCGTCAGGGGGGCGGAGCCTATGGAAAAACGCCAGCAACGC
GGCCTTTTTACGGTTCCTGGCCTTTTGCTGGCCTTTTGCTCACATGTTCTTTCCTGCGTTATCCCCTGAT
TCTGTGGATAACCGTATTACCGCCTTTGAGTGAGCTGATACCGCTCGCCGCAGCCGAACGACCGAGCGCA
GCGAGTCAGTGAGCGAGGAAGCGGAAGAGCGCCCAATACGCAAACCGCCTCTCCCCGCGCGTTGGCCGAT
TCATTAATGCAGCTGGCACGACAGGTTTCCCGACTGGAAAGCGGGCAGTGAGCGCAACGCAATTAATGTG
AGTTAGCTCACTCATTAGGCACCCCAGGCTTTACACTTTATGCTTCCGGCTCGTATGTTGTGTGGAATTG
TGAGCGGATAACAATTTCACACAGGAAACAGCTATGACCATGATTACGCCAAGCGCGCAATTAACCCTCA
CTAAAGGGAACAAAAGCTGGAGCTGCAAGCTTAATGTAGTCTTATGCAATACTCTTGTAGTCTTGCAACA
TGGTAACGATGAGTTAGCAACATGCCTTACAAGGAGAGAAAAAGCACCGTGCATGCCGATTGGTGGAAGT
AAGGTGGTACGATCGTGCCTTATTAGGAAGGCAACAGACGGGTCTGACATGGATTGGACGAACCACTGAA
TTGCCGCATTGCAGAGATATTGTATTTAAGTGCCTAGCTCGATACATAAACGGGTCTCTCTGGTTAGACC
AGATCTGAGCCTGGGAGCTCTCTGGCTAACTAGGGAACCCACTGCTTAAGCCTCAATAAAGCTTGCCTTG
AGTGCTTCAAGTAGTGTGTGCCCGTCTGTTGTGTGACTCTGGTAACTAGAGATCCCTCAGACCCTTTTAG
TCAGTGTGGAAAATCTCTAGCAGTGGCGCCCGAACAGGGACTTGAAAGCGAAAGGGAAACCAGAGGAGCT
CTCTCGACGCAGGACTCGGCTTGCTGAAGCGCGCACGGCAAGAGGCGAGGGGCGGCGACTGGTGAGTACG
CCAAAAATTTTGACTAGCGGAGGCTAGAAGGAGAGAGATGGGTGCGAGAGCGTCAGTATTAAGCGGGGGA
GAATTAGATCGCGATGGGAAAAAATTCGGTTAAGGCCAGGGGGAAAGAAAAAATATAAATTAAAACATAT
AGTATGGGCAAGCAGGGAGCTAGAACGATTCGCAGTTAATCCTGGCCTGTTAGAAACATCAGAAGGCTGT
AGACAAATACTGGGACAGCTACAACCATCCCTTCAGACAGGATCAGAAGAACTTAGATCATTATATAATA
CAGTAGCAACCCTCTATTGTGTGCATCAAAGGATAGAGATAAAAGACACCAAGGAAGCTTTAGACAAGAT
AGAGGAAGAGCAAAACAAAAGTAAGACCACCGCACAGCAAGCGGCCGCTGATCTTCAGACCTGGAGGAGG
AGATATGAGGGACAATTGGAGAAGTGAATTATATAAATATAAAGTAGTAAAAATTGAACCATTAGGAGTA
GCACCCACCAAGGCAAAGAGAAGAGTGGTGCAGAGAGAAAAAAGAGCAGTGGGAATAGGAGCTTTGTTCC
TTGGGTTCTTGGGAGCAGCAGGAAGCACTATGGGCGCAGCGTCAATGACGCTGACGGTACAGGCCAGACA
ATTATTGTCTGGTATAGTGCAGCAGCAGAACAATTTGCTGAGGGCTATTGAGGCGCAACAGCATCTGTTG
CAACTCACAGTCTGGGGCATCAAGCAGCTCCAGGCAAGAATCCTGGCTGTGGAAAGATACCTAAAGGATC
AACAGCTCCTGGGGATTTGGGGTTGCTCTGGAAAACTCATTTGCACCACTGCTGTGCCTTGGAATGCTAG
TTGGAGTAATAAATCTCTGGAACAGATTTGGAATCACACGACCTGGATGGAGTGGGACAGAGAAATTAAC
AATTACACAAGCTTAATACACTCCTTAATTGAAGAATCGCAAAACCAGCAAGAAAAGAATGAACAAGAAT
TATTGGAATTAGATAAATGGGCAAGTTTGTGGAATTGGTTTAACATAACAAATTGGCTGTGGTATATAAA
ATTATTCATAATGATAGTAGGAGGCTTGGTAGGTTTAAGAATAGTTTTTGCTGTACTTTCTATAGTGAAT
AGAGTTAGGCAGGGATATTCACCATTATCGTTTCAGACCCACCTCCCAACCCCGAGGGGACCCAGAGAGG
GCCTATTTCCCATGATTCCTTCATATTTGCATATACGATACAAGGCTGTTAGAGAGATAATTAGAATTAA
TTTGACTGTAAACACAAAGATATTAGTACAAAATACGTGACGTAGAAAGTAATAATTTCTTGGGTAGTTT
GCAGTTTTAAAATTATGTTTTAAAATGGACTATCATATGCTTACCGTAACTTGAAAGTATTTCGATTTCT
TGGCTTTATATATCTTGTGGAAAGGACGAAACACCGGTCCTAGCTTCATCAAACACGTTTTAGAGCTAGA
AATAGCAAGTTAAAATAAGGCTAGTCCGTTATCAACTTGAAAAAGTGGCACCGAGTCGGTGCTTTTTTGA
ACGCTGACGTCATCAACCCGCTCCAAGGAATCGCGGGCCCAGTGTCACTAGGCGGGAACACCCAGCGCGC
GTGCGCCCTGGCAGGAAGATGGCTGTGAGGGACAGGGGAGTGGCGCCCTGCAATATTTGCATGTCGCTAT
GTGTTCTGGGAAATCACCATAAACGTGAAATGTCTTTGGATTTGGGAGTCTTATAAGTTCTGTATGAGAC
CACTCTTTCCCTTAAAGTCTGATTAAGGGGGGTTTTAGAGCTAGAAATAGCAAGTTAAAATAAGGCTAGT
CCGTTATCAACTTGAAAAAGTGGCACCGAGTCGGTGCTTTTTTAAGCTTGGCGTAACTAGATCTTGAGAC
AAATGGCAGTATTCATCCACAATTTTAAAAGAAAAGGGGGGATTGGGGGGTACAGTGCAGGGGAAAGAAT
AGTAGACATAATAGCAACAGACATACAAACTAAAGAATTACAAAAACAAATTACAAAAATTCAAAATTTT
CGGGTTTATTACAGGGACAGCAGAGATCCACTTTGGCGCCGGCTCGAGGGGG
Features (pLannotate 1.2.2; 33 found; start..end, strand, type, name):
     14..80      +  CDS            small t antigen (fragment): SV40 (simian virus 40) small t antigen
    106..317     +  promoter       EF-1α core promoter: core promoter for human elongation factor EF-1α
    318..426     +  intron         EF-1α intron A (fragment): intron upstream of the start codon of human EF-1α
   1052..1255    +  intron         EF-1α intron A: truncated intron upstream of the start codon of human EF-1α
   1277..1873    +  CDS            PuroR (fragment): puromycin N-acetyltransferase; pac from Streptomyces; confers resistance to puromycin
   1949..2656    +  CDS            mCherry: mCherry is a basic (constitutively fluorescent) red fluorescent protein published in 2004, derived from Discosoma sp.. It is reported to be a very rapidly-maturing monomer with low acid sensitivity.
   2675..3263    +  misc_feature   WPRE: woodchuck hepatitis virus posttranscriptional regulatory element
   3314..3333    +  misc_feature   cPPT/CTS (fragment): central polypurine tract and central termination sequence of HIV-1
   3335..3568    +  LTR            3' LTR (ΔU3): self-inactivating 3' long terminal repeat (LTR) from HIV-1
   3646..3767    +  polyA_signal   SV40 poly(A) signal: SV40 polyadenylation signal
   3807..3942    +  rep_origin     SV40 ori: SV40 origin of replication
   3963..3981    -  promoter       T7 promoter: promoter for bacteriophage T7 RNA polymerase
   3989..4144    +  CDS            lacZα (fragment): LacZα fragment of β-galactosidase; lacZ fragment
   4149..4577    +  rep_origin     f1 ori (sequence partly withheld): f1 bacteriophage origin of replication; arrow indicates direction of (+) strand synthesis
   4630..4734    +  promoter       AmpR promoter: bla
   4735..5595    +  CDS            AmpR: β-lactamase; bla; confers resistance to ampicillin, carbenicillin, and related antibiotics
   5766..6354    +  rep_origin     ori: high-copy-number ColE1/pMB1/pBR322/pUC origin of replication
   6537..6629    +  CDS            lacI (fragment): lac repressor; lacI; The lac repressor binds to the lac operator to inhibit transcription in E. coli. This inhibition can be relieved by adding lactose or isopropyl-β-D-thiogalactopyranoside (IPTG).
   6642..6663    +  protein_bind   CAP binding site: CAP binding activates transcription in the presence of cAMP. E. coli catabolite activator protein
   6678..6708    +  promoter       lac promoter: promoter for the E. coli lac operon
   6716..6732    +  protein_bind   lac operator: The lac repressor binds to the lac operator to inhibit transcription in E. coli. This inhibition can be relieved by adding lactose or isopropyl-β-D-thiogalactopyranoside (IPTG). lac repressor encoded by lacI
   6777..6795    +  promoter       T3 promoter: promoter for bacteriophage T3 RNA polymerase
   6823..7049    +  promoter       RSV promoter: Rous sarcoma virus enhancer/promoter
   7050..7230    +  LTR            5' LTR (truncated): truncated 5' long terminal repeat (LTR) from HIV-1
   7277..7402    +  misc_feature   HIV-1 Ψ: packaging signal of human immunodeficiency virus type 1
   7386..7749    +  CDS            HIV-1 gag (fragment): gag protein from human immunodeficiency virus 1; gag
   7895..8128    +  misc_feature   RRE: The Rev response element (RRE) of HIV-1 allows for Rev-dependent mRNA export from the nucleus to the cytoplasm.
   8505..8531    +  CDS            Rev (fragment): human immunodeficiency virus 1 (HIV-1) Rev protein; rev; enhances nuclear export of unspliced and incompletely spliced viral mRNAs
   8535..8775    +  promoter       U6 promoter: RNA polymerase III promoter for human U6 snRNA
   8805..8880    +  misc_RNA       gRNA scaffold: guide RNA scaffold for the Streptococcus pyogenes CRISPR/Cas9 system
   8887..9101    +  promoter       H1 promoter: human H1 RNA promoter
   9130..9205    +  misc_RNA       gRNA scaffold: guide RNA scaffold for the Streptococcus pyogenes CRISPR/Cas9 system
   9261..9378    +  misc_feature   cPPT/CTS: central polypurine tract and central termination sequence of HIV-1
