[The description below was written by a language model from this plasmid's Addgene catalogue record and pLannotate feature annotations shown in this document.]
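Description:
pDECKO-mCherry MALAT1_Exon.4 is a 9,430 bp lentiviral, mammalian-expression plasmid built on the pDECKO_mCherry backbone to deliver a pair of CRISPR guide RNAs against the human MALAT1 locus (the target labelled "Exon.4"). It is maintained in E. coli through a high-copy ColE1/pUC-type origin with ampicillin resistance, and also carries an f1 origin and remnants of a lac/T7/T3 cloning region. The viral framework is that of a third-generation, self-inactivating HIV-1 vector. An RSV promoter fused to a truncated 5' LTR drives the genomic transcript. It is followed by the Ψ packaging signal, a gag fragment, the RRE for Rev-dependent nuclear export, a cPPT/CTS, a WPRE and a ΔU3 3' LTR. An SV40 poly(A) signal and SV40 origin lie downstream.

The insert, assembled by Gibson cloning, is described as gRNA1 + scaffold + H1 promoter + gRNA2. In the annotated sequence, the human U6 promoter precedes the first spacer and an S. pyogenes Cas9 gRNA scaffold. The H1 promoter then drives the second spacer, which joins a second scaffold copy. Two independent Pol III units therefore express both guides from one vector. Downstream, an EF-1α core promoter with intron A sequences drives puromycin N-acetyltransferase followed by mCherry, allowing drug selection and red fluorescent tracking of transduced cells. The element linking these two coding sequences is not annotated. No Cas9 gene appears in the feature table, so the nuclease must be supplied separately. The associated publication concerns the design of paired guides for genomic deletion, which suggests this plasmid is meant to excise the MALAT1 segment flanked by the two cut sites. The record itself calls it only an "experimental plasmid".
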