Addgene plasmid #78543: pDECKO-mCherry MALAT1_Exon.4
Purpose: Experimental plasmid
Depositing lab: Roderic Guigo & Rory Johnson. Depositing organization: Centre for Genomic Regulation (CRG). Publication: Scalable Design of Paired CRISPR Guide RNAs for Genomic Deletion. Pulido-Quetglas C, Aparicio-Prat E, Arnan C, Polidori T, Hermoso T, Palumbo E, Ponomarenko J, Guigo R, Johnson R. PLoS Comput Biol. 2017 Mar 2;13(3):e1005341. doi: 10.1371/journal.pcbi.1005341. eCollection 2017 Mar. PCOMPBIOL-D-16-01254 PubMed 28253259.
Backbone
  Vector backbone: pDECKO_mCherry
  Total vector size (bp): 9430
  Vector type: Mammalian Expression, Lentiviral
  Selectable markers: Puromycin
Growth in bacteria
  Bacterial resistance: Ampicillin, 100 μg/mL
  Growth temperature: 37°C
  Growth strain: NEB Stable
  Copy number: High Copy
Gene/Insert
  Gene/Insert name: gRNA1+scaffold+H1promoter+gRNA2
  gRNA/shRNA sequence: 2 guide RNAs against MALAT1_Exon.4
  Species: H. sapiens (human)
  Promoter: U6
  Cloning method: Gibson Cloning
  Sequencing primers: 5′ GTACAAAATACGTGACGTAG; 3′ ATGTCTACTATTCTTTCCCC
Terms and licenses: Academic/Nonprofit Terms; Industry Terms: Not Available to Industry
Depositor comments: Experimental plasmid.
How to cite: pDECKO-mCherry MALAT1_Exon.4 was a gift from Roderic Guigo & Rory Johnson (Addgene plasmid # 78543 ; http://n2t.net/addgene:78543 ; RRID:Addgene_78543)
