>Addgene plasmid #78543 | pDECKO-mCherry MALAT1_Exon.4 | addgene partial sequence | sequence record 152237 | pCDF1-R2 5'-CCA ACT TCT CGG GGA CTG T-3'
TGACGGGCACCGGAGCCAATTCCCACTCCTTTCAAGACCTAGAAGGTCCATTAGCTGCAAAGATTCCTCT
CTGTTTAAAACTTTATCCATCTTTGCACCCGGGCCCCCTCGAGCCGGCGCCAAAGTGGATCTCTGCTGTC
CCTGTAATAAACCCGAAAATTTTGAATTTTTGTAATTTGTTTTTGTAATTCTTTAGTTTGTATGTCTGTT
GCTATTATGTCTACTATTCTTTCCCCTGCACTGTACCCCCCAATCCCCCCTTTTCTTTTAAAATTGTGGA
TGAATACTGCCATTTGTCTCAAGATCTAGTTACGCCAAGCTTAAAAAAGCACCGACTCGGTGCCACTTTT
TCAAGTTGATAACGGACTAGCCTTATTTTAACTTGCTATTTCTAGCTCTAAAACCCCCCTTAATCAGACT
TTAAGGGAAAGAGTGGTCTCATACAGAACTTATAAGACTCCCAAATCCAAAGACATTTCACGTTTATGGT
GATTTCCCAGAACACATAGCGACATGCAAATATTGCAGGGCGCCACTCCCCTGTCCCTCACAGCCATCTT
CCTGCCAGGGCGCACGCGCGCTGGGTGTTCCCGCCTAGTGACACTGGGCCCGCGATTCCTTGGAGCGGGT
TGATGACGTCAGCGTTCAAAAAAGCACCGACTCGGTGCCACTTTTTCAAGTTGATAACGGACTAGCCTTA
TTTTAACTTGCTATTTCTAGCTCTAAAACGTGTTTGATGAAGCTAGGACCGGTGTTTCGTCCTTTCCACA
AGATATATAAAGCCAAGAAATCGAAATACTTTCAAGTTACGGTAAGCATATGATAGTCCATTTTAAAACA
TAATTTTAAAACTGCAAACTACCCAAGAAATTATTACTTTCTACGTCACGTATTTTGTACTAATATCTTT
GTGTTTACAGTCAAATTAATTC
