>Addgene plasmid #78543 | pDECKO-mCherry MALAT1_Exon.4 | addgene partial sequence | sequence record 152238 | Puro-F2 5'-ctcggcttcaccgtcacc-3'
CCGAAGGACCGCGCACCTGGTGCATGACCCGCAAGCCCGGTGCCGGATCGGGAGAGGGCAGAGGAAGTCT
GCTAACATGCGGTGACGTCGAGGAGAATCCTGGCCCACCGGTCGCCACCATGGTGAGCAAGGGCGAGGAG
GATAACATGGCCATCATCAAGGAGTTCATGCGCTTCAAGGTGCACATGGAGGGCTCCGTGAACGGCCACG
AGTTCGAGATCGAGGGCGAGGGCGAGGGCCGCCCCTACGAGGGCACCCAGACCGCCAAGCTGAAGGTGAC
CAAGGGTGGCCCCCTGCCCTTCGCCTGGGACATCCTGTCCCCTCAGTTCATGTACGGCTCCAAGGCCTAC
GTGAAGCACCCCGCCGACATCCCCGACTACTTGAAGCTGTCCTTCCCCGAGGGCTTCAAGTGGGAGCGCG
TGATGAACTTCGAGGACGGCGGCGTGGTGACCGTGACCCAGGACTCCTCCCTGCAGGACGGCGAGTTCAT
CTACAAGGTGAAGCTGCGCGGCACCAACTTCCCCTCCGACGGCCCCGTAATGCAGAAGAAGACCATGGGC
TGGGAGGCCTCCTCCGAGCGGATGTACCCCGAGGACGGCGCCCTGAAGGGCGAGATCAAGCAGAGGCTGA
AGCTGAAGGACGGCGGCCACTACGACGCTGAGGTCAAGACCACCTACAAGGCCAAGAAGCCCGTGCAGCT
GCCCGGCGCCTACAACGTCAACATCAAGTTGGACATCACCTCCCACAACGAGGACTACACCATCGTGGAA
CAGTACGAACGCGCCGAGGGCCGCCACTCCACCGGCGGCATGGACGAGCTGTACAAGTAAACGCGTTAAG
TCGACAATCAACCTCTGGATTACAAAATTTGTGAAAGATTGACTGGTATTCTTAACTATGTTGCTCCTTT
TACGCTATGTGGATACGCTGCTTTAATGCCTTTGTATCATGCTATTGCTTCCCGTATGGCTTTCATTTTC
TCCTCCTTGTATAAATCCTGGTTGCTGTCTCTTTATGAGGAGTTGTGGCCCGTTGTCAGGCAACGTGGCG
TGGTGTGCACTGTGTTTGCTGACGCAACCCCCACTGGTTGGGGCATTGC
